>Addgene plasmid #129074 | pMXs-CD72a-IRES-hCD8 | depositor full sequence | sequence record 247431 | pMXs-CD72a-IRES-hCD8 sequence 6911 bps
CCCGAAAAGTGCCACCTGCATAATGAAAGACCCCACCTGTAGGTTTGGCAAGCTAGCTTAAGTAACGCCA
TTTTGCAAGGCATGGAAAAATACATAACTGAGAATAGAAAAGTTCAGATCAAGGTCAGGAACAGATGGAA
CAGCTGAATATGGGCCAAACAGGATATCTGTGGTAAGCAGTTCCTGCCCCGGCTCAGGGCCAAGAACAGA
TGGAACAGCTGAATATGGGCCAAACAGGATATCTGTGGTAAGCAGTTCCTGCCCCGGCTCAGGGCCAAGA
ACAGATGGTCCCCAGATGCGGTCCAGCCCTCAGCAGTTTCTAGAGAACCATCAGATGTTTCCAGGGTGCC
CCAAGGACCTGAAATGACCCTGTGCCTTATTTGAACTAACCAATCAGTTCGCTTCTCGCTTCTGTTCGCG
CGCTTCTGCTCCCCGAGCTCAATAAAAGAGCCCACAACCCCTCACTCGGCGCGCCAGTCCTCCGATTGAC
TGAGTCGCCCGGGTACCCGTGTATCCAATAAACCCTCTTGCAGTTGCATCCGACTTGTGGTCTCGCTGTT
CCTTGGGAGGGTCTCCTCTGAGTGATTGACTACCCGTCAGCGGGGGTCTTTCATTTGGGGGCTCGTCCGG
GATCGGGAGACCCCTGCCCAGGGACCACCGACCCACCACCGGGAGGTAAGCTGGCCAGCAACTTATCTGT
GTCTGTCCGATTGTCTAGTGTCTATGACTGATTTTATGCGCCTGCGTCGGTACTAGTTAGCTAACTAGCT
CTGTATCTGGCGGACCCGTGGTGGAACTGACGAGTTCGGAACACCCGGCCGCAACCCTGGGAGACGTCCC
AGGGACTTCGGGGGCCGTTTTTGTGGCCCGACCTGAGTCCAAAAATCCCGATCGTTTTGGACTCTTTGGT
GCACCCCCCTAATAGGAGGGATATGTGGTTCTGGTAGGAGACGAGAACCTAAAACAGTTCCCGCCTCCGT
CTGAATTTTTGCTTTCGGTTTGGGACCGAAGCCGCGCCGCGCGTCTTGTCTGCTGCAGCATCGTTCTGTG
TTGTCTCTGTCTGACTGTGTTTCTGTATTTGTCTGAAAATTAGGGCCAGACTGTTACCACTCCCTTAAGT
TTGACCTTAGGTCACTGGAAAGATGTCGAGCGGATCGCTCACAACCAGTCGGTAGATGTCAAGAAGAGAC
GTTGGGTTACCTTCTGCTCTGCAGAATGGCCAACCTTTAACGTCGGATGGCCGCGAGACGGCACCTTTAA
CCGAGACCTCATCACCCAGGTTAAGATCAAGGTCTTTTCACCTGGCCCGCATGGACACCCAGACCAGGTC
CCCTACATCGTGACCTGGGAAGCCTTGGCTTTTGACCCCCCTCCCTGGGTCAAGCCCTTTGTACACCCTA
AGCCTCCGCCTCCTCTTCCTCCATCCGCCCCGTCTCTCCCCCTTGAACCTCCTCGTTCGACCCCGCCTCG
ATCCTCCCTTTATCCAGCCCTCACTCCTTCTCTAGGCGCCCCCATATGGCCATATGAGATCTTATATGGG
GCACCCCCGCCCCTTGTAAACTTCCCTGACCCTGACATGACAAGAGTTACTAACAGCCCCTCTCTCCAAG
CTCACTTACAGGCTCTCTACTTAGTCCAGCACGAAGTCTGGAGACCTCTGGCGGCAGCCTACCAAGAACA
ACTGGACCGACCGGTGGTACCTCACCCTTACCGAGTCGGCGACACAGTGTGGGTCCGCCGACACCAGACT
AAGAACCTAGAACCTCGCTGGAAAGGACCTTACACAGTCCTGCTGACCACCCCCACCGCCCTCAAAGTAG
ACGGCATCGCAGCTTGGATACACGCCGCCCACGTGAAGGCTGCCGACCCCGGGGGTGGACCATCCTCTAG
ACTGCCGGATCTAGCTAGTTAATTAAGGATCCCAGTGTGGTGGTACGGGAATTCATGGCTGACGCTATCA
CGTATGCAGACCTGCGCTTTGTGAAAGTGCCCCTGAAGAACAGCGCATCTAACCATCTAGGACAGGACTG
TGAGGCCTATGAAGATGGGGAACTCACCTACGAGAACGTGCAAGTGTCTCCAGTCCCAGGAGGGCCACCA
GGCTTGGCTTCCCCTGCACTAGCGGACAAAGCAGGGGTCGGGTCAGAGCAACCAACTGCGACCTGGAGCT
CTGTGAAGTCGTCTGCTCTCAGGCAGATTCCCCGCTGTCCTACGGTCTGCTTGCAAAACTTCTTGCTTGG
CCTTCTCCTGTCCTGTCTGATGTTAGGGGTGGCTGTCATCTGCCTGGGAGTTCGCTATCTGCAGGTGTCT
CAGCAGTTCCAGGAGGGGACCAGGATTTGGGAAGCCACCAATAGCAGCCTGCAGCAGCAGCTCAGGGAGA
AGATAAGTCAGCTGGGGCAGAAGGAGGTGGAGCTTCAGGAGTCTCAGAAAGAGCTGATCTCGAGCCAGGA
CACATTACAGGAGAAGCAGAGGACTCACAAGGACACTGAGCAGCAACTACAAGCCTGCCAGGCTGAGAGA
GCGAAGACCAAGGAGAACCTGAAAACTGAGGAGGAGCGGAGGAGGGACCTGGACCAGAGGTTGACAAGCA
CGCGGGAGACACTGAGGCGCTTGTCCTCCTGTTCATCAGACACCTGCTGTCCATGCGGATGGATTCCATA
TCAGGAAAGGTGCTTTTACATCTCACATACCCTCAGAAGTCTGGAGGAGAGCCAAAAATACTGCACATCT
CTGTCCTCCAAACTGGCAGCATTCGATGAACCTTCTAAGTATTACTATGAAGTTTCTCTGCCCAGCGGCT
TAGAGGAGTTGCTAGATCGTTCGAAGTCATATTGGATACAGATGAGCAAGAAGTGGAGGCATGACTATGA
CTCTCAAAGCCGATATTGTGACAAGATAAAAAAATATTACCAGAAGTGGAAAAGAACATTTTCTGAGTGT
GCAGAGCTTCACCCCTGCATTTGTGAGTCGGAGGCTTTCAGGTTTCCTGATGGGATCCATCTGAACTGAA
CCGGATAGCGGCCGCTACGTAAATTCCGCCCCCCCCCCCCCTCTCCCTCCCCCCCCCCTAACGTTACTGG
CCGAAGCCGCTTGGAATAAGGCCGGTGTGCGTTTGTCTATATGTTATTTTCCACCATATTGCCGTCTTTT
GGCAATGTGAGGGCCCGGAAACCTGGCCCTGTCTTCTTGACGAGCATTCCTAGGGGTCTTTCCCCTCTCG
CCAAAGGAATGCAAGGTCTGTTGAATGTCGTGAAGGAAGCAGTTCCTCTGGAAGCTTCTTGAAGACAAAC
AACGTCTGTAGCGACCCTTTGCAGGCAGCGGAACCCCCCACCTGGCGACAGGTGCCTCTGCGGCCAAAAG
CCACGTGTATAAGATACACCTGCAAAGGCGGCACAACCCCAGTGCCACGTTGTGAGTTGGATAGTTGTGG
AAAGAGTCAAATGGCTCTCCTCAAGCGTATTCAACAAGGGGCTGAAGGATGCCCAGAAGGTACCCCATTG
TATGGGATCTGATCTGGGGCCTCGGTGCACATGCTTTACATGTGTTTAGTCGAGGTTAAAAAAACGTCTA
GGCCCCCCGAACCACGGGGACGTGGTTTTCCTTTGAAAAACACGATGATAATATGGCCACAACCATGGCC
TTACCAGTGACCGCCTTGCTCCTGCCGCTGGCCTTGCTGCTCCACGCCGCCAGGCCG
[360 nt withheld, positions 3698-4057]
GCGCCGCGACCACCAACACCGGCGCCCACCATCGCGTCGCAGCCCCTGTCCCTGCGCCCAGAGGCGTGCC
GGCCAGCGGCGGGGGGCGCAGTGCACACGAGGGGGCTGGACTTCGCCTGTGATATCTACATCTGGGCGCC
CTTGGCCGGGACTTGTGGGGTCCTTCTCCTGTCACTGGTTATCACCTAACTCGACGATAAAATAAAAGAT
TTTATTTAGTCTCCAGAAAAAGGGGGGAATGAAAGACCCCACCTGTAGGTTTGGCAAGCTAGCTTAAGTA
ACGCCATTTTGCAAGGCATGGAAAAATACATAACTGAGAATAGAGAAGTTCAGATCAAGGTCAGGAACAG
ATGGAACAGCTGAATATGGGCCAAACAGGATATCTGTGGTAAGCAGTTCCTGCCCCGGCTCAGGGCCAAG
AACAGATGGAACAGCTGAATATGGGCCAAACAGGATATCTGTGGTAAGCAGTTCCTGCCCCGGCTCAGGG
CCAAGAACAGATGGTCCCCAGATGCGGTCCAGCCCTCAGCAGTTTCTAGAGAACCATCAGATGTTTCCAG
GGTGCCCCAAGGACCTGAAATGACCCTGTGCCTTATTTGAACTAACCAATCAGTTCGCTTCTCGCTTCTG
TTCGCGCGCTTCTGCTCCCCGAGCTCAATAAAAGAGCCCACAACCCCTCACTCGGGGCGCCAGTCCTCCG
ATTGACTGAGTCGCCCGGGTACCCGTGTATCCAATAAACCCTCTTGCAGTTGCATCCGACTTGTGGTCTC
GCTGTTCCTTGGGAGGGTCTCCTCTGAGTGATTGACTACCCGTCAGCGGGGGTCTTTCACATGCAGCATG
TATCAAAATTAATTTGGTTTTTTTTCTTAAGTATTTACATTAAATGGCCATAGTTGCATTAATGAATCGG
CCAACGCGCGGGGAGAGGCGGTTTGCGTATTGGGCGCTCTTCCGCTTCCTCGCTCACTGACTCGCTGCGC
TCGGTCGTTCGGCTGCGGCGAGCGGTATCAGCTCACTCAAAGGCGGTAATACGGTTATCCACAGAATCAG
GGGATAACGCAGGAAAGAACATGTGAGCAAAAGGCCAGCAAAAGGCCAGGAACCGTAAAAAGGCCGCGTT
GCTGGCGTTTTTCCATAGGCTCCGCCCCCCTGACGAGCATCACAAAAATCGACGCTCAAGTCAGAGGTGG
CGAAACCCGACAGGACTATAAAGATACCAGGCGTTTCCCCCTGGAAGCTCCCTCGTGCGCTCTCCTGTTC
CGACCCTGCCGCTTACCGGATACCTGTCCGCCTTTCTCCCTTCGGGAAGCGTGGCGCTTTCTCATAGCTC
ACGCTGTAGGTATCTCAGTTCGGTGTAGGTCGTTCGCTCCAAGCTGGGCTGTGTGCACGAACCCCCCGTT
CAGCCCGACCGCTGCGCCTTATCCGGTAACTATCGTCTTGAGTCCAACCCGGTAAGACACGACTTATCGC
CACTGGCAGCAGCCACTGGTAACAGGATTAGCAGAGCGAGGTATGTAGGCGGTGCTACAGAGTTCTTGAA
GTGGTGGCCTAACTACGGCTACACTAGAAGAACAGTATTTGGTATCTGCGCTCTGCTGAAGCCAGTTACC
TTCGGAAAAAGAGTTGGTAGCTCTTGATCCGGCAAACAAACCACCGCTGGTAGCGGTGGTTTTTTTGTTT
GCAAGCAGCAGATTACGCGCAGAAAAAAAGGATCTCAAGAAGATCCTTTGATCTTTTCTACGGGGTCTGA
CGCTCAGTGGAACGAAAACTCACGTTAAGGGATTTTGGTCATGAGATTATCAAAAAGGATCTTCACCTAG
ATCCTTTTGCGGCCGGCCGCAAATCAATCTAAAGTATATATGAGTAAACTTGGTCTGACAGTTACCAATG
CTTAATCAGTGAGGCACCTATCTCAGCGATCTGTCTATTTCGTTCATCCATAGTTGCCTGACTCCCCGTC
GTGTAGATAACTACGATACGGGAGGGCTTACCATCTGGCCCCAGTGCTGCAATGATACCGCGAGACCCAC
GCTCACCGGCTCCAGATTTATCAGCAATAAACCAGCCAGCCGGAAGGGCCGAGCGCAGAAGTGGTCCTGC
AACTTTATCCGCCTCCATCCAGTCTATTAATTGTTGCCGGGAAGCTAGAGTAAGTAGTTCGCCAGTTAAT
AGTTTGCGCAACGTTGTTGCCATTGCTACAGGCATCGTGGTGTCACGCTCGTCGTTTGGTATGGCTTCAT
TCAGCTCCGGTTCCCAACGATCAAGGCGAGTTACATGATCCCCCATGTTGTGCAAAAAAGCGGTTAGCTC
CTTCGGTCCTCCGATCGTTGTCAGAAGTAAGTTGGCCGCAGTGTTATCACTCATGGTTATGGCAGCACTG
CATAATTCTCTTACTGTCATGCCATCCGTAAGATGCTTTTCTGTGACTGGTGAGTACTCAACCAAGTCAT
TCTGAGAATAGTGTATGCGGCGACCGAGTTGCTCTTGCCCGGCGTCAATACGGGATAATACCGCGCCACA
TAGCAGAACTTTAAAAGTGCTCATCATTGGAAAACGTTCTTCGGGGCGAAAACTCTCAAGGATCTTACCG
CTGTTGAGATCCAGTTCGATGTAACCCACTCGTGCACCCAACTGATCTTCAGCATCTTTTACTTTCACCA
GCGTTTCTGGGTGAGCAAAAACAGGAAGGCAAAATGCCGCAAAAAAGGGAATAAGGGCGACACGGAAATG
TTGAATACTCATACTCTTCCTTTTTCAATATTATTGAAGCATTTATCAGGGTTATTGTCTCATGAGCGGA
TACATATTTGAATGTATTTAGAAAAATAAACAAATAGGGGTTCCGCGCACATTT
Features (pLannotate 1.2.2; 14 found; start..end, strand, type, name):
     22..615     +  LTR            LTR: long terminal repeat from Moloney murine leukemia virus
    678..877     +  misc_feature   MMLV Ψ: packaging signal of Moloney murine leukemia virus (MMLV)
    929..1017    +  misc_feature   MESV Ψ (fragment): packaging signal of murine embryonic stem cell virus
   1094..1510    +  CDS            gag (truncated): truncated Moloney murine leukemia virus (MMLV) gag gene lacking the start codon
   1520..1894    +  misc_feature   pol region: Moloney murine leukemia virus (MMLV) pol region containing the splice acceptor site
   1945..3006    +  CDS            Cd72: CD72_MOUSE - Also known as Ly-32, Ly32, Lyb-2. Experimental evidence at protein level: Swiss-Prot protein existence level 1. Plays a role in B-cell proliferation and differentiation. From Mus musculus (Mouse).
   3159..3621    +  misc_feature   IRES: internal ribosome entry site (IRES) of the encephalomyocarditis virus (EMCV)
   3635..4243    +  CDS            CD8A (fragment) (sequence partly withheld): CD8A_HUMAN - Also known as MAL. Experimental evidence at protein level: Swiss-Prot protein existence level 1. Integral membrane glycoprotein that plays an essential role in the immune response and serves multiple functions in responses against both external and internal offenses. In T-cells, functions primarily as a coreceptor for MHC class I molecule:peptide complex. The antigens presented by class I peptides are derived from cytosolic proteins while class II derived from extracellular proteins. Interacts simultaneously with the T-cell receptor (TCR) and the MHC class I proteins presented by
   4295..4416    +  LTR            3' LTR (ΔU3) (fragment): self-inactivating 3' long terminal repeat (LTR) from Moloney murine leukemia virus
   4417..4886    +  LTR            LTR: long terminal repeat from Moloney murine leukemia virus
   4952..5004    -  CDS            lacI (fragment): lac repressor; lacI; The lac repressor binds to the lac operator to inhibit transcription in E. coli. This inhibition can be relieved by adding lactose or isopropyl-β-D-thiogalactopyranoside (IPTG).
   5187..5775    -  rep_origin     ori: high-copy-number ColE1/pMB1/pBR322/pUC origin of replication
   5939..6799    -  CDS            AmpR: β-lactamase; bla; confers resistance to ampicillin, carbenicillin, and related antibiotics
   6800..6904    -  promoter       AmpR promoter: bla
