>Addgene plasmid #129074 | pMXs-CD72a-IRES-hCD8 | addgene full sequence | sequence record 252178 | Addgene NGS Result
TCTGCTGCAGCATCGTTCTGTGTTGTCTCTGTCTGACTGTGTTTCTGTATTTGTCTGAAAATATGGGCCC
GGGCCAGACTGTTACCACTCCCTTAAGTTTGACCTTAGGTCACTGGAAAGATGTCGAGCGGATCGCTCAC
AACCAGTCGGTAGATGTCAAGAAGAGACGTTGGGTTACCTTCTGCTCTGCAGAATGGCCAACCTTTAACG
TCGGATGGCCGCGAGACGGCACCTTTAACCGAGACCTCATCACCCAGGTTAAGATCAAGGTCTTTTCACC
TGGCCCGCATGGACACCCAGACCAGGTCCCCTACATCGTGACCTGGGAAGCCTTGGCTTTTGACCCCCCT
CCCTGGGTCAAGCCCTTTGTACACCCTAAGCCTCCGCCTCCTCTTCCTCCATCCGCCCCGTCTCTCCCCC
TTGAACCTCCTCGTTCGACCCCGCCTCGATCCTCCCTTTATCCAGCCCTCACTCCTTCTCTAGGCGCCCC
CATATGGCCATATGAGATCTTATATGGGGCACCCCCGCCCCTTGTAAACTTCCCTGACCCTGACATGACA
AGAGTTACTAACAGCCCCTCTCTCCAAGCTCACTTACAGGCTCTCTACTTAGTCCAGCACGAAGTCTGGA
GACCTCTGGCGGCAGCCTACCAAGAACAACTGGACCGACCGGTGGTACCTCACCCTTACCGAGTCGGCGA
CACAGTGTGGGTCCGCCGACACCAGACTAAGAACCTAGAACCTCGCTGGAAAGGACCTTACACAGTCCTG
CTGACCACCCCCACCGCCCTCAAAGTAGACGGCATCGCAGCTTGGATACACGCCGCCCACGTGAAGGCTG
CCGACCCCGGGGGTGGACCATCCTCTAGACTGCCGGATCCCAGTGTGGTGGTACGGGAATTCATGGCTGA
CGCTATCACGTATGCAGACCTGCGCTTTGTGAAAGTGCCCCTGAAGAACAGCGCATCTAACCATCTAGGA
CAGGACTGTGAGGCCTATGAAGATGGGGAACTCACCTACGAGAACGTGCAAGTGTCTCCAGTCCCAGGAG
GGCCACCAGGCTTGGCTTCCCCTGCACTAGCGGACAAAGCAGGGGTCGGGTCAGAGCAACCAACTGCGAC
CTGGAGCTCTGTGAAGTCGTCTGCTCTCAGGCAGATTCCCCGCTGTCCTACGGTCTGCTTGCAAAACTTC
TTGCTTGGCCTTCTCCTGTCCTGTCTGATGTTAGGGGTGGCTGTCATCTGCCTGGGAGTTCGCTATCTGC
AGGTGTCTCAGCAGTTCCAGGAGGGGACCAGGATTTGGGAAGCCACCAATAGCAGCCTGCAGCAGCAGCT
CAGGGAGAAGATAAGTCAGCTGGGGCAGAAGGAGGTGGAGCTTCAGGAGTCTCAGAAAGAGCTGATCTCG
AGCCAGGACACATTACAGGAGAAGCAGAGGACTCACAAGGACACTGAGCAGCAACTACAAGCCTGCCAGG
CTGAGAGAGCGAAGACCAAGGAGAACCTGAAAACTGAGGAGGAGCGGAGGAGGGACCTGGACCAGAGGTT
GACAAGCACGCGGGAGACACTGAGGCGCTTGTCCTCCTGTTCATCAGACACCTGCTGTCCATGCGGATGG
ATTCCATATCAGGAAAGGTGCTTTTACATCTCACATACCCTCAGAAGTCTGGAGGAGAGCCAAAAATACT
GCACATCTCTGTCCTCCAAACTGGCAGCATTCGATGAACCTTCTAAGTATTACTATGAAGTTTCTCTGCC
CAGCGGCTTAGAGGAGTTGCTAGATCGTTCGAAGTCATATTGGATACAGATGAGCAAGAAGTGGAGGCAT
GACTATGACTCTCAAAGCCGATATTGTGACAAGATAAAAAAATATTACCAGAAGTGGAAAAGAACATTTT
CTGAGTGTGCAGAGCTTCACCCCTGCATTTGTGAGTCGGAGGCTTTCAGGTTTCCTGATGGGATCCATCT
GAACTGAACCGGATAGCGGCCGCTACGTAAATTCCGCCCCCCCCCCCCCTCTCCCTCCCCCCCCCCTAAC
GTTACTGGCCGAAGCCGCTTGGAATAAGGCCGGTGTGCGTTTGTCTATATGTTATTTTCCACCATATTGC
CGTCTTTTGGCAATGTGAGGGCCCGGAAACCTGGCCCTGTCTTCTTGACGAGCATTCCTAGGGGTCTTTC
CCCTCTCGCCAAAGGAATGCAAGGTCTGTTGAATGTCGTGAAGGAAGCAGTTCCTCTGGAAGCTTCTTGA
AGACAAACAACGTCTGTAGCGACCCTTTGCAGGCAGCGGAACCCCCCACCTGGCGACAGGTGCCTCTGCG
GCCAAAAGCCACGTGTATAAGATACACCTGCAAAGGCGGCACAACCCCAGTGCCACGTTGTGAGTTGGAT
AGTTGTGGAAAGAGTCAAATGGCTCTCCTCAAGCGTATTCAACAAGGGGCTGAAGGATGCCCAGAAGGTA
CCCCATTGTATGGGATCTGATCTGGGGCCTCGGTGCACATGCTTTACATGTGTTTAGTCGAGGTTAAAAA
AACGTCTAGGCCCCCCGAACCACGGGGACGTGGTTTTCCTTTGAAAAACACGATGATAATATGGCCACAA
CCATGGCCTTACCAGTGACCGCCTTGCTCCTGCCGCTGGCCTTGCTGCTCCACGCCGCCAGGCCG
[360 nt withheld, positions 2656-3015]
GCGCCGCGACCACCAACACCGGCGCCCACCATCGCGTCGCAGCCCCTGTCCCTGCGCCCAGAGGCGTGCC
GGCCAGCGGCGGGGGGCGCAGTGCACACGAGGGGGCTGGACTTCGCCTGTGATATCTACATCTGGGCGCC
CTTGGCCGGGACTTGTGGGGTCCTTCTCCTGTCACTGGTTATCACCCTTTACTGCAACCACTGAGTCGAC
GATAAAATAAAAGATTTTATTTAGTCTCCAGAAAAAGGGGGGAATGAAAGACCCCACCTGTAGGTTTGGC
AAGCTAGCTTAAGTAACGCCATTTTGCAAGGCATGGAAAAATACATAACTGAGAATAGAGAAGTTCAGAT
CAAGGTCAGGAACAGATGGAACAGCTGAATATGGGCCAAACAGGATATCTGTGGTAAGCAGTTCCTGCCC
CGGCTCAGGGCCAAGAACAGATGGAACAGCTGAATATGGGCCAAACAGGATATCTGTGGTAAGCAGTTCC
TGCCCCGGCTCAGGGCCAAGAACAGATGGTCCCCAGATGCGGTCCAGCCCTCAGCAGTTTCTAGAGAACC
ATCAGATGTTTCCAGGGTGCCCCAAGGACCTGAAATGACCCTGTGCCTTATTTGAACTAACCAATCAGTT
CGCTTCTCGCTTCTGTTCGCGCGCTTCTGCTCCCCGAGCTCAATAAAAGAGCCCACAACCCCTCACTCGG
GGCGCCAGTCCTCCGATTGACTGAGTCGCCCGGGTACCCGTGTATCCAATAAACCCTCTTGCAGTTGCAT
CCGACTTGTGGTCTCGCTGTTCCTTGGGAGGGTCTCCTCTGAGTGATTGACTACCCGTCAGCGGGGGTCT
TTCACATGCAGCATGTATCAAAATTAATTTGGTTTTTTTTCTTAAGTATTTACATTAAATGGCCATAGTT
GCATTAATGAATCGGCCAACGCGCGGGGAGAGGCGGTTTGCGTATTGGGCGCTCTTCCGCTTCCTCGCTC
ACTGACTCGCTGCGCTCGGTCGTTCGGCTGCGGCGAGCGGTATCAGCTCACTCAAAGGCGGTAATACGGT
TATCCACAGAATCAGGGGATAACGCAGGAAAGAACATGTGAGCAAAAGGCCAGCAAAAGGCCAGGAACCG
TAAAAAGGCCGCGTTGCTGGCGTTTTTCCATAGGCTCCGCCCCCCTGACGAGCATCACAAAAATCGACGC
TCAAGTCAGAGGTGGCGAAACCCGACAGGACTATAAAGATACCAGGCGTTTCCCCCTGGAAGCTCCCTCG
TGCGCTCTCCTGTTCCGACCCTGCCGCTTACCGGATACCTGTCCGCCTTTCTCCCTTCGGGAAGCGTGGC
GCTTTCTCATAGCTCACGCTGTAGGTATCTCAGTTCGGTGTAGGTCGTTCGCTCCAAGCTGGGCTGTGTG
CACGAACCCCCCGTTCAGCCCGACCGCTGCGCCTTATCCGGTAACTATCGTCTTGAGTCCAACCCGGTAA
GACACGACTTATCGCCACTGGCAGCAGCCACTGGTAACAGGATTAGCAGAGCGAGGTATGTAGGCGGTGC
TACAGAGTTCTTGAAGTGGTGGCCTAACTACGGCTACACTAGAAGAACAGTATTTGGTATCTGCGCTCTG
CTGAAGCCAGTTACCTTCGGAAAAAGAGTTGGTAGCTCTTGATCCGGCAAACAAACCACCGCTGGTAGCG
GTGGTTTTTTTGTTTGCAAGCAGCAGATTACGCGCAGAAAAAAAGGATCTCAAGAAGATCCTTTGATCTT
TTCTACGGGGTCTGACGCTCAGTGGAACGAAAACTCACGTTAAGGGATTTTGGTCATGAGATTATCAAAA
AGGATCTTCACCTAGATCCTTTTGCGGCCGGCCGCAAATCAATCTAAAGTATATATGAGTAAACTTGGTC
TGACAGTTACCAATGCTTAATCAGTGAGGCACCTATCTCAGCGATCTGTCTATTTCGTTCATCCATAGTT
GCCTGACTCCCCGTCGTGTAGATAACTACGATACGGGAGGGCTTACCATCTGGCCCCAGTGCTGCAATGA
TACCGCGAGACCCACGCTCACCGGCTCCAGATTTATCAGCAATAAACCAGCCAGCCGGAAGGGCCGAGCG
CAGAAGTGGTCCTGCAACTTTATCCGCCTCCATCCAGTCTATTAATTGTTGCCGGGAAGCTAGAGTAAGT
AGTTCGCCAGTTAATAGTTTGCGCAACGTTGTTGCCATTGCTACAGGCATCGTGGTGTCACGCTCGTCGT
TTGGTATGGCTTCATTCAGCTCCGGTTCCCAACGATCAAGGCGAGTTACATGATCCCCCATGTTGTGCAA
AAAAGCGGTTAGCTCCTTCGGTCCTCCGATCGTTGTCAGAAGTAAGTTGGCCGCAGTGTTATCACTCATG
GTTATGGCAGCACTGCATAATTCTCTTACTGTCATGCCATCCGTAAGATGCTTTTCTGTGACTGGTGAGT
ACTCAACCAAGTCATTCTGAGAATAGTGTATGCGGCGACCGAGTTGCTCTTGCCCGGCGTCAATACGGGA
TAATACCGCGCCACATAGCAGAACTTTAAAAGTGCTCATCATTGGAAAACGTTCTTCGGGGCGAAAACTC
TCAAGGATCTTACCGCTGTTGAGATCCAGTTCGATGTAACCCACTCGTGCACCCAACTGATCTTCAGCAT
CTTTTACTTTCACCAGCGTTTCTGGGTGAGCAAAAACAGGAAGGCAAAATGCCGCAAAAAAGGGAATAAG
GGCGACACGGAAATGTTGAATACTCATACTCTTCCTTTTTCAATATTATTGAAGCATTTATCAGGGTTAT
TGTCTCATGAGCGGATACATATTTGAATGTATTTAGAAAAATAAACAAATAGGGGTTCCGCGCACATTTC
CCCGAAAAGTGCCACCTGCATAATGAAAGACCCCACCTGTAGGTTTGGCAAGCTAGCTTAAGTAACGCCA
TTTTGCAAGGCATGGAAAAATACATAACTGAGAATAGAAAAGTTCAGATCAAGGTCAGGAACAGATGGAA
CAGCTGAATATGGGCCAAACAGGATATCTGTGGTAAGCAGTTCCTGCCCCGGCTCAGGGCCAAGAACAGA
TGGAACAGCTGAATATGGGCCAAACAGGATATCTGTGGTAAGCAGTTCCTGCCCCGGCTCAGGGCCAAGA
ACAGATGGTCCCCAGATGCGGTCCAGCCCTCAGCAGTTTCTAGAGAACCATCAGATGTTTCCAGGGTGCC
CCAAGGACCTGAAATGACCCTGTGCCTTATTTGAACTAACCAATCAGTTCGCTTCTCGCTTCTGTTCGCG
CGCTTCTGCTCCCCGAGCTCAATAAAAGAGCCCACAACCCCTCACTCGGCGCGCCAGTCCTCCGATTGAC
TGAGTCGCCCGGGTACCCGTGTATCCAATAAACCCTCTTGCAGTTGCATCCGACTTGTGGTCTCGCTGTT
CCTTGGGAGGGTCTCCTCTGAGTGATTGACTACCCGTCAGCGGGGGTCTTTCATTTGGGGGCTCGTCCGG
GATCGGGAGACCCCTGCCCAGGGACCACCGACCCACCACCGGGAGGTAAGCTGGCCAGCAACTTATCTGT
GTCTGTCCGATTGTCTAGTGTCTATGACTGATTTTATGCGCCTGCGTCGGTACTAGTTAGCTAACTAGCT
CTGTATCTGGCGGACCCGTGGTGGAACTGACGAGTTCGGAACACCCGGCCGCAACCCTGGGAGACGTCCC
AGGGACTTCGGGGGCCGTTTTTGTGGCCCGACCTGAGTCCAAAAATCCCGATCGTTTTGGACTCTTTGGT
GCACCCCCCTTAGAGGAGGGATATGTGGTTCTGGTAGGAGACGAGAACCTAAAACAGTTCCCGCCTCCGT
CTGAATTTTTGCTTTCGGTTTGGGACCGAAGCCGCGCCGCGCGTCTTG
Features (pLannotate 1.2.2; 13 found; start..end, strand, type, name):
     72..488     +  CDS            gag (truncated): truncated Moloney murine leukemia virus (MMLV) gag gene lacking the start codon
    498..872     +  misc_feature   pol region: Moloney murine leukemia virus (MMLV) pol region containing the splice acceptor site
    903..1964    +  CDS            Cd72: CD72_MOUSE - Also known as Ly-32, Ly32, Lyb-2. Experimental evidence at protein level: Swiss-Prot protein existence level 1. Plays a role in B-cell proliferation and differentiation. From Mus musculus (Mouse).
   2117..2579    +  misc_feature   IRES: internal ribosome entry site (IRES) of the encephalomyocarditis virus (EMCV)
   2593..3216    +  CDS            CD8A (fragment) (sequence partly withheld): CD8A_HUMAN - Also known as MAL. Experimental evidence at protein level: Swiss-Prot protein existence level 1. Integral membrane glycoprotein that plays an essential role in the immune response and serves multiple functions in responses against both external and internal offenses. In T-cells, functions primarily as a coreceptor for MHC class I molecule:peptide complex. The antigens presented by class I peptides are derived from cytosolic proteins while class II derived from extracellular proteins. Interacts simultaneously with the T-cell receptor (TCR) and the MHC class I proteins presented by
   3268..3389    +  LTR            3' LTR (ΔU3) (fragment): self-inactivating 3' long terminal repeat (LTR) from Moloney murine leukemia virus
   3390..3859    +  LTR            LTR: long terminal repeat from Moloney murine leukemia virus
   3925..3977    -  CDS            lacI (fragment): lac repressor; lacI; The lac repressor binds to the lac operator to inhibit transcription in E. coli. This inhibition can be relieved by adding lactose or isopropyl-β-D-thiogalactopyranoside (IPTG).
   4160..4748    -  rep_origin     ori: high-copy-number ColE1/pMB1/pBR322/pUC origin of replication
   4912..5772    -  CDS            AmpR: β-lactamase; bla; confers resistance to ampicillin, carbenicillin, and related antibiotics
   5773..5877    -  promoter       AmpR promoter: bla
   5907..6500    +  LTR            LTR: long terminal repeat from Moloney murine leukemia virus
   6563..7       +  misc_feature   MMLV Ψ (across the origin): packaging signal of Moloney murine leukemia virus (MMLV)
