[The description below was written by a language model from this plasmid's Addgene catalogue record and pLannotate feature annotations shown in this document.]
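Description:
pMXs-CD72a-IRES-hCD8 is a Moloney murine leukemia virus (MMLV)-based retroviral expression plasmid built on the pMXs backbone and catalogued as a mammalian expression vector for producing mouse CD72a, an allelic form of the B-cell membrane protein encoded by Cd72, in animal cells. It is propagated in E. coli as a high-copy plasmid through a ColE1/pUC-type origin and selected with ampicillin via a β-lactamase gene under its own bla promoter. A short lacI fragment near the origin appears to be a backbone remnant with no functional role.

The retroviral unit is bounded by MMLV long terminal repeats. Downstream of the 5′ LTR lie the Ψ packaging signal, a truncated gag segment lacking its start codon (which extends the packaging region), and a pol-derived region carrying a splice acceptor. No separate internal promoter is annotated, so transcription of the payload is presumably driven by the 5′ LTR. The mouse Cd72 coding sequence is followed by an EMCV internal ribosome entry site and a fragment of human CD8A, so a single bicistronic transcript yields both proteins. The CD8A annotation covers only part of the protein, which is consistent with a truncated surface marker, though the record does not describe the truncation. Linked expression of human CD8 would allow cells carrying the construct to be identified or enriched by surface staining. The 3′ LTR is annotated in two adjoining pieces, one matching a ΔU3 reference fragment, but together they appear to form an ordinary LTR.

Both the depositor sequence and the repository's sequencing result, which differ by two nucleotides in length and in start position, show the same element order. Cloning sites are not recorded. Viral structural genes are absent, so packaging functions must be supplied in trans.
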