Addgene plasmid #129074: pMXs-CD72a-IRES-hCD8
Purpose: expression of mouse CD72a in animal cells
Depositing lab: Takeshi Tsubata. Depositing organization: Institute of Science Tokyo.
Backbone
  Vector backbone: pMXs
  Vector type: Mammalian Expression
Growth in bacteria
  Bacterial resistance: Ampicillin, 100 μg/mL
  Growth temperature: 37°C
  Growth strain: DH5alpha
  Copy number: High Copy
Gene/Insert
  Gene/Insert name: CD72a
  Species: M. musculus (mouse)
  Entrez Gene: Cd72 (a.k.a. CD72c, Ly-19, Ly-32, Ly-m19, Lyb-2)
  Cloning method: Restriction Enzyme; 5′ cloning site Unknown (unknown if destroyed); 3′ cloning site Unknown (unknown if destroyed)
Terms and licenses: Academic/Nonprofit Terms; Industry Terms: Not Available to Industry
How to cite: pMXs-CD72a-IRES-hCD8 was a gift from Takeshi Tsubata (Addgene plasmid # 129074 ; http://n2t.net/addgene:129074 ; RRID:Addgene_129074)
